>Addgene plasmid #174391 | pcDNA3.1-Flag-stm2585 | addgene full sequence | sequence record 341880 | Addgene NGS Result
GCCAGTATCTGCTCCCTGCTTGTGTGTTGGAGGTCGCTGAGTAGTGCGCGAGCAAAATTTAAGCTACAAC
AAGGCAAGGCTTGACCGACAATTGCATGAAGAATCTGCTTAGGGTTAGGCGTTTTGCGCTGCTTCGCGAT
GTACGGGCCAGATATACGCGTTGACATTGATTATTGACTAGTTATTAATAGTAATCAATTACGGGGTCAT
TAGTTCATAGCCCATATATGGAGTTCCGCGTTACATAACTTACGGTAAATGGCCCGCCTGGCTGACCGCC
CAACGACCCCCGCCCATTGACGTCAATAATGACGTATGTTCCCATAGTAACGCCAATAGGGACTTTCCAT
TGACGTCAATGGGTGGAGTATTTACGGTAAACTGCCCACTTGGCAGTACATCAAGTGTATCATATGCCAA
GTACGCCCCCTATTGACGTCAATGACGGTAAATGGCCCGCCTGGCATTATGCCCAGTACATGACCTTATG
GGACTTTCCTACTTGGCAGTACATCTACGTATTAGTCATCGCTATTACCATGGTGATGCGGTTTTGGCAG
TACATCAATGGGCGTGGATAGCGGTTTGACTCACGGGGATTTCCAAGTCTCCACCCCATTGACGTCAATG
GGAGTTTGTTTTGGCACCAAAATCAACGGGACTTTCCAAAATGTCGTAACAACTCCGCCCCATTGACGCA
AATGGGCGGTAGGCGTGTACGGTGGGAGGTCTATATAAGCAGAGCTCTCTGGCTAACTAGAGAACCCACT
GCTTACTGGCTTATCGAAATTAATACGACTCACTATAGGGAGACCCAAGCTGGCTAGCGTTTAAACTTAA
GCTTGGTACCGAGCTCGGATCCGCCACCATGGACTATAAGGACGACGACGATAAAATGATGCGATTTGTC
TACATCTACATTCTGGTCATCTATGGGAGCTACCTGTGGTTCAGCCTGGGCGGGAACATGTTCACAATCA
ACTCAACTAATAGGGTGGCCAGCACCATTGCCCCTTACGCTTGCGTGAGCGACGTGAACCTGGAAGATAA
GGCAACCTTCCTGGACGAGCACACATCCATCCATGCCAATGATAGCTCCCTGCAGTGTTTTGTGCTGAAC
GACCAGCACGTCCCACAGAATACTCTGGCTACCGATGTGGAAGGATACAATCGGGGCCTGCAGGAGAGAA
TCTCCCTGGAATATCAGCCACTGGAGTCTATCGTGTTCCTGCTGGGGACTCCCGCTGTCCTGGAGACCAA
AGAATCACTGAGCCTGCCCGTCAGTCCTGACGCACTGACACAGAAGCTGCTGTCTATTTCTAGTAACGAT
GAGTGCAAACTGTCCGGCTCTACTAGTTGTACCACACCCGCCAGCCATAATCCCCCAAGCGGCTACATTG
CTCAGTATCGGCACAGCGCAGAGGTGTTTCCAGACGAGTAAGAATTCTGCAGATATCCAGCACAGTGGCG
GCCGCTCGAGTCTAGAGGGCCCGTTTAAACCCGCTGATCAGCCTCGACTGTGCCTTCTAGTTGCCAGCCA
TCTGTTGTTTGCCCCTCCCCCGTGCCTTCCTTGACCCTGGAAGGTGCCACTCCCACTGTCCTTTCCTAAT
AAAATGAGGAAATTGCATCGCATTGTCTGAGTAGGTGTCATTCTATTCTGGGGGGTGGGGTGGGGCAGGA
CAGCAAGGGGGAGGATTGGGAAGACAATAGCAGGCATGCTGGGGATGCGGTGGGCTCTATGGCTTCTGAG
GCGGAAAGAACCAGCTGGGGCTCTAGGGGGTATCCCC
[124 nt withheld, positions 1788-1911]
C
[91 nt withheld, positions 1913-2003]
A
[49 nt withheld, positions 2005-2053]
CCTTTGACGTTGGAGTCCACGTTCTTT
[37 nt withheld, positions 2081-2117]
ACCCTATCTCGGTCTATTCTTTTGATTTATAAGGGATTTTGCCGATTTCGGCCTATTGGTTAAAAAATGA
GCTGATTTAACAAAAATTTAACGCGAATTAATTCTGTGGAATGTGTGTCAGTTAGGGTGTGGAAAGTCCC
CAGGCTCCCCAGCAGGCAGAAGTATGCAAAGCATGCATCTCAATTAGTCAGCAACCAGGTGTGGAAAGTC
CCCAGGCTCCCCAGCAGGCAGAAGTATGCAAAGCATGCATCTCAATTAGTCAGCAACCATAGTCCCGCCC
CTAACTCCGCCCATCCCGCCCCTAACTCCGCCCAGTTCCGCCCATTCTCCGCCCCATGGCTGACTAATTT
TTTTTATTTATGCAGAGGCCGAGGCCGCCTCTGCCTCTGAGCTATTCCAGAAGTAGTGAGGAGGCTTTTT
TGGAGGCCTAGGCTTTTGCAAAAAGCTCCCGGGAGCTTGTATATCCATTTTCGGATCTGATCAAGAGACA
GGATGAGGATCGTTTCGCATGATTGAACAAGATGGATTGCACGCAGGTTCTCCGGCCGCTTGGGTGGAGA
GGCTATTCGGCTATGACTGGGCACAACAGACAATCGGCTGCTCTGATGCCGCCGTGTTCCGGCTGTCAGC
GCAGGGGCGCCCGGTTCTTTTTGTCAAGACCGACCTGTCCGGTGCCCTGAATGAACTGCAGGACGAGGCA
GCGCGGCTATCGTGGCTGGCCACGACGGGCGTTCCTTGCGCAGCTGTGCTCGACGTTGTCACTGAAGCGG
GAAGGGACTGGCTGCTATTGGGCGAAGTGCCGGGGCAGGATCTCCTGTCATCTCACCTTGCTCCTGCCGA
GAAAGTATCCATCATGGCTGATGCAATGCGGCGGCTGCATACGCTTGATCCGGCTACCTGCCCATTCGAC
CACCAAGCGAAACATCGCATCGAGCGAGCACGTACTCGGATGGAAGCCGGTCTTGTCGATCAGGATGATC
TGGACGAAGAGCATCAGGGGCTCGCGCCAGCCGAACTGTTCGCCAGGCTCAAGGCGCGCATGCCCGACGG
CGAGGATCTCGTCGTGACCCATGGCGATGCCTGCTTGCCGAATATCATGGTGGAAAATGGCCGCTTTTCT
GGATTCATCGACTGTGGCCGGCTGGGTGTGGCGGACCGCTATCAGGACATAGCGTTGGCTACCCGTGATA
TTGCTGAAGAGCTTGGCGGCGAATGGGCTGACCGCTTCCTCGTGCTTTACGGTATCGCCGCTCCCGATTC
GCAGCGCATCGCCTTCTATCGCCTTCTTGACGAGTTCTTCTGAGCGGGACTCTGGGGTTCGAAATGACCG
ACCAAGCGACGCCCAACCTGCCATCACGAGATTTCGATTCCACCGCCGCCTTCTATGAAAGGTTGGGCTT
CGGAATCGTTTTCCGGGACGCCGGCTGGATGATCCTCCAGCGCGGGGATCTCATGCTGGAGTTCTTCGCC
CACCCCAACTTGTTTATTGCAGCTTATAATGGTTACAAATAAAGCAATAGCATCACAAATTTCACAAATA
AAGCATTTTTTTCACTGCATTCTAGTTGTGGTTTGTCCAAACTCATCAATGTATCTTATCATGTCTGTAT
ACCGTCGACCTCTAGCTAGAGCTTGGCGTAATCATGGTCATAGCTGTTTCCTGTGTGAAATTGTTATCCG
CTCACAATTCCACACAACATACGAGCCGGAAGCATAAAGTGTAAAGCCTGGGGTGCCTAATGAGTGAGCT
AACTCACATTAATTGCGTTGCGCTCACTGCCCGCTTTCCAGTCGGGAAACCTGTCGTGCCAGCTGCATTA
ATGAATCGGCCAACGCGCGGGGAGAGGCGGTTTGCGTATTGGGCGCTCTTCCGCTTCCTCGCTCACTGAC
TCGCTGCGCTCGGTCGTTCGGCTGCGGCGAGCGGTATCAGCTCACTCAAAGGCGGTAATACGGTTATCCA
CAGAATCAGGGGATAACGCAGGAAAGAACATGTGAGCAAAAGGCCAGCAAAAGGCCAGGAACCGTAAAAA
GGCCGCGTTGCTGGCGTTTTTCCATAGGCTCCGCCCCCCTGACGAGCATCACAAAAATCGACGCTCAAGT
CAGAGGTGGCGAAACCCGACAGGACTATAAAGATACCAGGCGTTTCCCCCTGGAAGCTCCCTCGTGCGCT
CTCCTGTTCCGACCCTGCCGCTTACCGGATACCTGTCCGCCTTTCTCCCTTCGGGAAGCGTGGCGCTTTC
TCATAGCTCACGCTGTAGGTATCTCAGTTCGGTGTAGGTCGTTCGCTCCAAGCTGGGCTGTGTGCACGAA
CCCCCCGTTCAGCCCGACCGCTGCGCCTTATCCGGTAACTATCGTCTTGAGTCCAACCCGGTAAGACACG
ACTTATCGCCACTGGCAGCAGCCACTGGTAACAGGATTAGCAGAGCGAGGTATGTAGGCGGTGCTACAGA
GTTCTTGAAGTGGTGGCCTAACTACGGCTACACTAGAAGAACAGTATTTGGTATCTGCGCTCTGCTGAAG
CCAGTTACCTTCGGAAAAAGAGTTGGTAGCTCTTGATCCGGCAAACAAACCACCGCTGGTAGCGGTGGTT
TTTTTGTTTGCAAGCAGCAGATTACGCGCAGAAAAAAAGGATCTCAAGAAGATCCTTTGATCTTTTCTAC
GGGGTCTGACGCTCAGTGGAACGAAAACTCACGTTAAGGGATTTTGGTCATGAGATTATCAAAAAGGATC
TTCACCTAGATCCTTTTAAATTAAAAATGAAGTTTTAAATCAATCTAAAGTATATATGAGTAAACTTGGT
CTGACAGTTACCAATGCTTAATCAGTGAGGCACCTATCTCAGCGATCTGTCTATTTCGTTCATCCATAGT
TGCCTGACTCCCCGTCGTGTAGATAACTACGATACGGGAGGGCTTACCATCTGGCCCCAGTGCTGCAATG
ATACCGCGAGACCCACGCTCACCGGCTCCAGATTTATCAGCAATAAACCAGCCAGCCGGAAGGGCCGAGC
GCAGAAGTGGTCCTGCAACTTTATCCGCCTCCATCCAGTCTATTAATTGTTGCCGGGAAGCTAGAGTAAG
TAGTTCGCCAGTTAATAGTTTGCGCAACGTTGTTGCCATTGCTACAGGCATCGTGGTGTCACGCTCGTCG
TTTGGTATGGCTTCATTCAGCTCCGGTTCCCAACGATCAAGGCGAGTTACATGATCCCCCATGTTGTGCA
AAAAAGCGGTTAGCTCCTTCGGTCCTCCGATCGTTGTCAGAAGTAAGTTGGCCGCAGTGTTATCACTCAT
GGTTATGGCAGCACTGCATAATTCTCTTACTGTCATGCCATCCGTAAGATGCTTTTCTGTGACTGGTGAG
TACTCAACCAAGTCATTCTGAGAATAGTGTATGCGGCGACCGAGTTGCTCTTGCCCGGCGTCAATACGGG
ATAATACCGCGCCACATAGCAGAACTTTAAAAGTGCTCATCATTGGAAAACGTTCTTCGGGGCGAAAACT
CTCAAGGATCTTACCGCTGTTGAGATCCAGTTCGATGTAACCCACTCGTGCACCCAACTGATCTTCAGCA
TCTTTTACTTTCACCAGCGTTTCTGGGTGAGCAAAAACAGGAAGGCAAAATGCCGCAAAAAAGGGAATAA
GGGCGACACGGAAATGTTGAATACTCATACTCTTCCTTTTTCAATATTATTGAAGCATTTATCAGGGTTA
TTGTCTCATGAGCGGATACATATTTGAATGTATTTAGAAAAATAAACAAATAGGGGTTCCGCGCACATTT
CCCCGAAAAGTGCCACCTGACGTCGACGGATCGGGAGATCTCCCGATCCCCTATGGTGCACTCTCAGTAC
AATCTGCTCTGATGCCGCATAGTTAA
Features (pLannotate 1.2.2; 20 found; start..end, strand, type, name):
    163..542     +  enhancer       CMV enhancer: human cytomegalovirus immediate early enhancer
    543..746     +  promoter       CMV promoter: human cytomegalovirus (CMV) immediate early promoter
    742..775     +  LTR            5' LTR (truncated) (fragment): truncated 5' long terminal repeat (LTR) from HIV-1
    791..809     +  promoter       T7 promoter: promoter for bacteriophage T7 RNA polymerase
    896..1438    +  CDS            sarA: SARA_SALT1 - Also known as gogC From Salmonella typhimurium (strain 14028s / SGSC 2262).
   1518..1742    +  polyA_signal   bGH poly(A) signal: bovine growth hormone polyadenylation signal
   1746..1767    +  promoter       SV40 promoter (fragment): SV40 enhancer and early promoter
   1788..2216    +  rep_origin     f1 ori (sequence partly withheld): f1 bacteriophage origin of replication; arrow indicates direction of (+) strand synthesis
   2230..2559    +  promoter       SV40 promoter: SV40 enhancer and early promoter
   2626..3417    +  CDS            neo: KKA2_KLEPN - Also known as kan, nptII. Experimental evidence at protein level: Swiss-Prot protein existence level 1. Resistance to kanamycin, neomycin, paromomycin, ribostamycin, butirosin and gentamicin B. From Klebsiella pneumoniae.
   3441..3599    +  CDS            ble (fragment): BLE_KLEPN - Experimental evidence at protein level: Swiss-Prot protein existence level 1. Binding protein with a strong affinity to the bleomycin family of antibiotics. Binds to CL990; an antimitotic-antibiotic compound. From Klebsiella pneumoniae.
   3594..3715    +  polyA_signal   SV40 poly(A) signal: SV40 polyadenylation signal
   3788..3804    -  protein_bind   lac operator: The lac repressor binds to the lac operator to inhibit transcription in E. coli. This inhibition can be relieved by adding lactose or isopropyl-β-D-thiogalactopyranoside (IPTG). lac repressor encoded by lacI
   3812..3842    -  promoter       lac promoter: promoter for the E. coli lac operon
   3857..3878    -  protein_bind   CAP binding site: CAP binding activates transcription in the presence of cAMP. E. coli catabolite activator protein
   3891..3983    -  CDS            lacI (fragment): lac repressor; lacI; The lac repressor binds to the lac operator to inhibit transcription in E. coli. This inhibition can be relieved by adding lactose or isopropyl-β-D-thiogalactopyranoside (IPTG).
   4166..4754    -  rep_origin     ori: high-copy-number ColE1/pMB1/pBR322/pUC origin of replication
   4925..5785    -  CDS            AmpR: β-lactamase; bla; confers resistance to ampicillin, carbenicillin, and related antibiotics
   5786..5890    -  promoter       AmpR promoter: bla
   5949..8       -  misc_feature   bom (fragment) (across the origin): basis of mobility region from pBR322
