[The description below was written by a language model from this plasmid's Addgene catalogue record and pLannotate feature annotations shown in this document.]
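Description:
pcDNA3.1-Flag-stm2585 is a mammalian expression plasmid of about 6 kb built on the pcDNA3.1 backbone. It is propagated in E. coli through a high-copy ColE1/pUC-type origin and selected with ampicillin via the β-lactamase (AmpR) gene and its own promoter. An f1 phage origin is also present, along with small backbone remnants picked up by automated annotation (lac promoter/operator, partial lacI, ble and bom fragments, and a short match to an HIV-1 LTR next to the CMV promoter). These appear to be vector residue or incidental matches rather than functional parts of the design.

The payload is the Salmonella enterica serovar Typhimurium gene stm2585, also called sarA or steE, recoded with mammalian codon usage and fused to an N-terminal Flag epitope. The catalogue gives an insert of 573 bp. The feature table annotates only the sarA coding region itself (about 540 bp) and does not mark the Flag tag separately. Transcription is driven by the human cytomegalovirus immediate-early enhancer and promoter and terminated by the bovine growth hormone polyadenylation signal. A T7 promoter upstream of the insert could support in vitro transcription or serve as a sequencing primer site. A separate cassette, consisting of the SV40 early promoter, the neomycin phosphotransferase gene and the SV40 poly(A) signal, allows G418 selection of stably transfected mammalian cells.

The construct lets this secreted bacterial effector be expressed ectopically in mammalian cells, without infection, and detected or immunoprecipitated through the Flag tag. The associated publication concerns how SarA/SteE mimics cytokine receptor signalling to activate STAT3, which suggests its use in studying that host pathway.
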