Addgene plasmid #174391: pcDNA3.1-Flag-stm2585
Purpose: S. Typhimurium gene stm2585 (sarA/steE) codon-optimized for mammalian expression with N-terminal Flag tag
Depositing lab: Dennis Ko. Depositing organization: Duke University. Publication: The Salmonella Secreted Effector SarA/SteE Mimics Cytokine Receptor Signaling to Activate STAT3. Gibbs KD, Washington EJ, Jaslow SL, Bourgeois JS, Foster MW, Guo R, Brennan RG, Ko DC. Cell Host Microbe. 2020 Jan 8;27(1):129-139.e4. doi: 10.1016/j.chom.2019.11.012. Epub 2019 Dec 31. PubMed 31901521.
Backbone
  Vector backbone: pcDNA3.1
  Total vector size (bp): 5990
  Vector type: Mammalian Expression
Growth in bacteria
  Bacterial resistance: Ampicillin, 100 μg/mL
  Growth temperature: 37°C
  Growth strain: DH5alpha
  Copy number: High Copy
Gene/Insert
  Gene/Insert name: stm2585 (alt names: sarA; steE)
  Species: S. enterica serovar Typhimurium
  Insert size (bp): 573
  Tag / fusion protein: Flag (N terminal on insert)
Resource information
  A portion of this plasmid was derived from a plasmid made by: GenScript
Terms and licenses: Academic/Nonprofit Terms; Industry Terms: Not Available to Industry
How to cite: pcDNA3.1-Flag-stm2585 was a gift from Dennis Ko (Addgene plasmid # 174391 ; http://n2t.net/addgene:174391 ; RRID:Addgene_174391)
